>Addgene plasmid #120168 | mCh-BICD2*-strep | addgene full sequence | sequence record 247506 | Addgene NGS Result
CCGAGACCCCATTGGGGCCAATACGCCCGCGTTTCTTCCTTTTCCCCACCCCACCCCCCAAGTTCGGGTG
AAGGCCCAGGGCTCGCAGCCAACGTCGGGGCGGCAGGCCCTGCCATAGCCTCAGGTTACTCATATATACT
TTAGATTGATTTAAAACTTCATTTTTAATTTAAAAGGATCTAGGTGAAGATCCTTTTTGATAATCTCATG
ACCAAAATCCCTTAACGTGAGTTTTCGTTCCACTGAGCGTCAGACCCCGTAGAAAAGATCAAAGGATCTT
CTTGAGATCCTTTTTTTCTGCGCGTAATCTGCTGCTTGCAAACAAAAAAACCACCGCTACCAGCGGTGGT
TTGTTTGCCGGATCAAGAGCTACCAACTCTTTTTCCGAAGGTAACTGGCTTCAGCAGAGCGCAGATACCA
AATACTGTTCTTCTAGTGTAGCCGTAGTTAGGCCACCACTTCAAGAACTCTGTAGCACCGCCTACATACC
TCGCTCTGCTAATCCTGTTACCAGTGGCTGCTGCCAGTGGCGATAAGTCGTGTCTTACCGGGTTGGACTC
AAGACGATAGTTACCGGATAAGGCGCAGCGGTCGGGCTGAACGGGGGGTTCGTGCACACAGCCCAGCTTG
GAGCGAACGACCTACACCGAACTGAGATACCTACAGCGTGAGCTATGAGAAAGCGCCACGCTTCCCGAAG
GGAGAAAGGCGGACAGGTATCCGGTAAGCGGCAGGGTCGGAACAGGAGAGCGCACGAGGGAGCTTCCAGG
GGGAAACGCCTGGTATCTTTATAGTCCTGTCGGGTTTCGCCACCTCTGACTTGAGCGTCGATTTTTGTGA
TGCTCGTCAGGGGGGCGGAGCCTATGGAAAAACGCCAGCAACGCGGCCTTTTTACGGTTCCTGGCCTTTT
GCTGGCCTTTTGCTCACATGTTCTTTCCTGCGTTATCCCCTGATTCTGTGGATAACCGTATTACCGCCAT
GCATTAGTTATTAATAGTAATCAATTACGGGGTCATTAGTTCATAGCCCATATATGGAGTTCCGCGTTAC
ATAACTTACGGTAAATGGCCCGCCTGGCTGACCGCCCAACGACCCCCGCCCATTGACGTCAATAATGACG
TATGTTCCCATAGTAACGCCAATAGGGACTTTCCATTGACGTCAATGGGTGGAGTATTTACGGTAAACTG
CCCACTTGGCAGTACATCAAGTGTATCATATGCCAAGTACGCCCCCTATTGACGTCAATGACGGTAAATG
GCCCGCCTGGCATTATGCCCAGTACATGACCTTATGGGACTTTCCTACTTGGCAGTACATCTACGTATTA
GTCATCGCTATTACCATGGTGATGCGGTTTTGGCAGTACATCAATGGGCGTGGATAGCGGTTTGACTCAC
GGGGATTTCCAAGTCTCCACCCCATTGACGTCAATGGGAGTTTGTTTTGGCACCAAAATCAACGGGACTT
TCCAAAATGTCGTAACAACTCCGCCCCATTGACGCAAATGGGCGGTAGGCGTGTACGGTGGGAGGTCTAT
ATAAGCAGAGCTGGTTTAGTGAACCGTCAGATCCGCTAGCGCTACCGGTCGCCACCATGGTGAGCAAGGG
CGAGGAGGATAACATGGCCATCATCAAGGAGTTCATGCGCTTCAAGGTGCACATGGAGGGCTCCGTGAAC
GGCCACGAGTTCGAGATCGAGGGCGAGGGCGAGGGCCGCCCCTACGAGGGCACCCAGACCGCCAAGCTGA
AGGTGACCAAGGGTGGCCCCCTGCCCTTCGCCTGGGACATCCTGTCCCCTCAGTTCATGTACGGCTCCAA
GGCCTACGTGAAGCACCCCGCCGACATCCCCGACTACTTGAAGCTGTCCTTCCCCGAGGGCTTCAAGTGG
GAGCGCGTGATGAACTTCGAGGACGGCGGCGTGGTGACCGTGACCCAGGACTCCTCCCTGCAGGACGGCG
AGTTCATCTACAAGGTGAAGCTGCGCGGCACCAACTTCCCCTCCGACGGCCCCGTAATGCAGAAGAAGAC
CATGGGCTGGGAGGCCTCCTCCGAGCGGATGTACCCCGAGGACGGCGCCCTGAAGGGCGAGATCAAGCAG
AGGCTGAAGCTGAAGGACGGCGGCCACTACGACGCTGAGGTCAAGACCACCTACAAGGCCAAGAAGCCCG
TGCAGCTGCCCGGCGCCTACAACGTCAACATCAAGTTGGACATCACCTCCCACAACGAGGACTACACCAT
CGTGGAACAGTACGAACGCGCCGAGGGCCGCCACTCCACCGGCGGCATGGACGAGCTGTACAAGTCCGGA
CTCAGATCTCGAGCTCAAGCTTCGAATTCTGCAGTCGACGGTACCATGGAGGCGCAGCCGGAGTGGCTGC
GCGCCGAGGTGAAGCGGCTGTCCCACGAGCTGGCCGAGACCACGCGTGAGAAGATCCAGGCGGCCGAGTA
TGGACTGGCGGTGCTGGAGGAGAAGCACCAGCTCAAGCTGCAGTTCGAGGAGCTCGAGGTGGACTATGAG
GCCATCCGCAGCGAGATGGAGCAGCTCAAAGAGGCATTTGGCCAGGCACATACAAACCACAAGAAGGTGG
CTGCTGATGGTGAGAGCCGGGAGGAGAGCCTGATCCAGGAGTCGGCCTCCAAGGAGCAGTACTACGTGCG
GAAGGTGCTGGAGCTGCAGACAGAGCTGAAACAGCTGCGCAACGTCCTCACCAACACCCAGTCTGAGAAT
GAGCGCCTCACGTCTGTGGCCCAGGAGCTAAAAGAGATCAACCAGAATGTGGAGATCCAGCGTGGTCGCC
TGCGGGATGACATCAAGGAGTACAAGTTCCGGGAGGCCCGTCTACTTCAGGACTACTCAGAGCTGGAGGA
GGAGAACATCAGCCTGCAGAAACAAGTGTCTGTGCTCAGGCAGAACCAGGTGGAGTTTGAGGGCCTCAAG
CATGAAATCAAGCGCCTGGAGGAGGAGACAGAGTACCTCAACAGCCAGCTAGAGGATGCCATCCGGCTTA
AGGAGATCTCTGAACGGCAGTTGGAGGAGGCGCTGGAGACACTGAAGACAGAGCGGGAGCAGAAGAACAA
CCTGCGCAAGGAGTTGTCGCACTACATGAGCATCAACGATTCCTTCTATACCAGCCACCTGCAGGTCTCC
TTAGATGGCCTCAAGTTCAGTGATGATACTGTCACCGCAGAGCCCAACAATGACGCCGAAGCCCTGGTCA
ATGGCTTTGAGCACAGTGGCTTGGTCAAATCATCCTTGGACAACAAGACATCCACACCCAGGAAGGATGG
CCTAGCTCCACCCTCCCCCAGCCTCGTCTCTGACCTGCTCAGTGAGCTCCACATATCTGAGATCCAGAAG
CTGAAACAGCAGCTGGTGCAGATGGAGCGGGAGAAGGTGGGCCTGCTGGCAACACTGCAGGACACACAGA
AGCAGCTGGAGCAGGCTCGGGGAACCCTCTCTGAGCAGCATGAGAAGGTGAATCGTCTCACAGAGAACCT
TAGTGCCCTCCGGCGCCTGCAGGCTGGCAAGGAGCGACAGACCTCGTTGGATAATGAGAAGGACCGTGAC
AGCCACGAAGACGGTGACTACTATGAGGTGGACATCAATGGGCCTGAGATCCTGGCCTGCAAGTACCACG
TGGCTGTGGCTGAGGCTGGCGAGCTCCGGGAGCAGCTCAAGGCGTTGCGCAGCACACACGAAGCTCGCGA
AGCCCAGCACGCAGAAGAAAAGGGCCGGTATGAGGCTGAGGGCCAGGCACTCACTGAGAAGATCTCTCTG
CTGGAGAAGGCTAGCCACCAGGACCGAGAGCTGCTGGCCCATCTGGAAAAGGAGCTGAAGAAGGTGAGCG
ATGTGGCTGGTGAGACCCAGGGCAGCCTGAATGTGGCTCAGGATGAGCTGGTGACCTTCAGCGAGGAGCT
GGCCAACCTCTACCACCATGTGTGCATGTGCAACAACGAGACGCCCAACCGTGTCATGCTCGACTATTAT
CGTGAGGGCCAGGGCAAGGCTGGCCGCACCAGCCCAGAGGGCCGCGGGCGCCGGTCACCTGTCCTCTTGC
CCAAGGGGCTGTTGGCCACAGAGGTGGGCCGAGCAGATCGGACCGTCTCTAGAGACCCTAGCAAAGACTC
AAAAGCTCAGGTGTCCGCTGCCGAGGCTGGCATTACTGGAACATGGTACAATCAGCTCGGGAGCACCTTT
ATTGTGACTGCTGGAGCCGATGGAGCCCTCACCGGAACATACGAATCTGCTGTGGGAAACGCCGAATCAC
GGTACGTCCTCACTGGCCGATACGATAGTGCCCCTGCCACCGACGGATCTGGGACTGCCCTGGGATGGAC
TGTCGCTTGGAAAAACAACTACCGGAATGCTCATTCTGCCACAACATGGAGTGGACAGTACGTGGGAGGC
GCTGAGGCTAGAATCAATACACAGTGGCTGCTCACATCTGGCACAACCGAGGCAAATGCTTGGAAATCCA
CCCTGGTGGGACATGACACATTCACCAAAGTGAAACCCTCCGCCGCTTCAATCGATGCCGCCAAAAAAGC
CGGAGTCAACAACGGCAATCCTCTGGATGCCGTCCAGCAGTGAGGATCCACCGGATCTAGATAACTGATC
ATAATCAGCCATACCACATTTGTAGAGGTTTTACTTGCTTTAAAAAACCTCCCACACCTCCCCCTGAACC
TGAAACATAAAATGAATGCAATTGTTGTTGTTAACTTGTTTATTGCAGCTTATAATGGTTACAAATAAAG
CAATAGCATCACAAATTTCACAAATAAAGCATTTTTTTCACTGCATTCTAGTTGTGGTTTGTCCAAACTC
ATCAATGTATCTTAACGCGTAAATTGTAAGCGTTAATATTTTGTTAAAATTCGCGTTAAATTTTTGTTAA
ATCAGCTCATTTTTTAACCAATAGGCCGAAATCGGCAAAATCCCTTATAAATCAAAAGAATAGACCGAGA
TAGGGT
[37 nt withheld, positions 4977-5013]
AAAGAACGTGGACTCCAACGTCAAAGG
[49 nt withheld, positions 5041-5089]
T
[91 nt withheld, positions 5091-5181]
G
[124 nt withheld, positions 5183-5306]
CAGGTGGCACTTTTCGGGGAAATGTGCGCGGAACCCCTATTTGTTTATTTTTCTAAATACATTCAAATAT
GTATCCGCTCATGAGACAATAACCCTGATAAATGCTTCAATAATATTGAAAAAGGAAGAGTCCTGAGGCG
GAAAGAACCAGCTGTGGAATGTGTGTCAGTTAGGGTGTGGAAAGTCCCCAGGCTCCCCAGCAGGCAGAAG
TATGCAAAGCATGCATCTCAATTAGTCAGCAACCAGGTGTGGAAAGTCCCCAGGCTCCCCAGCAGGCAGA
AGTATGCAAAGCATGCATCTCAATTAGTCAGCAACCATAGTCCCGCCCCTAACTCCGCCCATCCCGCCCC
TAACTCCGCCCAGTTCCGCCCATTCTCCGCCCCATGGCTGACTAATTTTTTTTATTTATGCAGAGGCCGA
GGCCGCCTCGGCCTCTGAGCTATTCCAGAAGTAGTGAGGAGGCTTTTTTGGAGGCCTAGGCTTTTGCAAA
GATCGATCAAGAGACAGGATGAGGATCGTTTCGCATGATTGAACAAGATGGATTGCACGCAGGTTCTCCG
GCCGCTTGGGTGGAGAGGCTATTCGGCTATGACTGGGCACAACAGACAATCGGCTGCTCTGATGCCGCCG
TGTTCCGGCTGTCAGCGCAGGGGCGCCCGGTTCTTTTTGTCAAGACCGACCTGTCCGGTGCCCTGAATGA
ACTGCAAGACGAGGCAGCGCGGCTATCGTGGCTGGCCACGACGGGCGTTCCTTGCGCAGCTGTGCTCGAC
GTTGTCACTGAAGCGGGAAGGGACTGGCTGCTATTGGGCGAAGTGCCGGGGCAGGATCTCCTGTCATCTC
ACCTTGCTCCTGCCGAGAAAGTATCCATCATGGCTGATGCAATGCGGCGGCTGCATACGCTTGATCCGGC
TACCTGCCCATTCGACCACCAAGCGAAACATCGCATCGAGCGAGCACGTACTCGGATGGAAGCCGGTCTT
GTCGATCAGGATGATCTGGACGAAGAGCATCAGGGGCTCGCGCCAGCCGAACTGTTCGCCAGGCTCAAGG
CGAGCATGCCCGACGGCGAGGATCTCGTCGTGACCCATGGCGATGCCTGCTTGCCGAATATCATGGTGGA
AAATGGCCGCTTTTCTGGATTCATCGACTGTGGCCGGCTGGGTGTGGCGGACCGCTATCAGGACATAGCG
TTGGCTACCCGTGATATTGCTGAAGAGCTTGGCGGCGAATGGGCTGACCGCTTCCTCGTGCTTTACGGTA
TCGCCGCTCCCGATTCGCAGCGCATCGCCTTCTATCGCCTTCTTGACGAGTTCTTCTGAGCGGGACTCTG
GGGTTCGAAATGACCGACCAAGCGACGCCCAACCTGCCATCACGAGATTTCGATTCCACCGCCGCCTTCT
ATGAAAGGTTGGGCTTCGGAATCGTTTTCCGGGACGCCGGCTGGATGATCCTCCAGCGCGGGGATCTCAT
GCTGGAGTTCTTCGCCCACCCTAGGGGGAGGCTAACTGAAACACGGAAGGAGACAATACCGGAAGGAACC
CGCGCTATGACGGCAATAAAAAGACAGAATAAAACGCACGGTGTTGGGTCGTTTGTTCATAAACGCGGGG
TTCGGTCCCAGGGCTGGCACTCTGTCGATACCCCA
Features (pLannotate 1.2.2; 16 found; start..end, strand, type, name):
     44..60      -  polyA_signal   bGH poly(A) signal (fragment): bovine growth hormone polyadenylation signal
    282..870     +  rep_origin     ori: high-copy-number ColE1/pMB1/pBR322/pUC origin of replication
   1045..1348    +  enhancer       CMV enhancer: human cytomegalovirus immediate early enhancer
   1349..1552    +  promoter       CMV promoter: human cytomegalovirus (CMV) immediate early promoter
   1597..2304    +  CDS            mCherry: mCherry is a basic (constitutively fluorescent) red fluorescent protein published in 2004, derived from Discosoma sp.. It is reported to be a very rapidly-maturing monomer with low acid sensitivity.
   2305..2355    +  misc_feature   MCS (fragment): multiple cloning site
   2356..4098    +  CDS            Bicd2 (fragment): BICD2_MOUSE - Also known as Kiaa0699. Experimental evidence at protein level: Swiss-Prot protein existence level 1. Acts as an adapter protein linking the dynein motor complex to various cargos and converts dynein from a non-processive to a highly processive motor in the presence of dynactin. Facilitates and stabilizes the interaction between dynein and dynactin and activates dynein processivity (the ability to move along a microtubule for a long distance without falling off the track) (PubMed:11483508, PubMed:25035494, PubMed:24986880, PubMed:22956769). Facilitates the binding of RAB6A to the
   4108..4590    +  CDS            SAV_STRAV (fragment): Experimental evidence at protein level: Swiss-Prot protein existence level 1. The biological function of streptavidin is not known. Forms a strong non-covalent specific complex with biotin (one molecule of biotin per subunit of streptavidin). From Streptomyces avidinii.
   4616..4700    +  CDS            large T antigen (fragment): large T antigen from SV40 (simian virus 40)
   4723..4844    +  polyA_signal   SV40 poly(A) signal: SV40 polyadenylation signal
   4878..5306    -  rep_origin     f1 ori (sequence partly withheld): f1 bacteriophage origin of replication; arrow indicates direction of (+) strand synthesis
   5333..5437    +  promoter       AmpR promoter: bla
   5439..5796    +  promoter       SV40 promoter: SV40 enhancer and early promoter
   5831..6625    +  CDS            NeoR/KanR: aminoglycoside phosphotransferase from Tn5; aph(3')-II (or nptII); confers resistance to neomycin, kanamycin, and G418 (Geneticin®)
   6646..6798    +  CDS            ble (fragment): BLE_KLEPN - Experimental evidence at protein level: Swiss-Prot protein existence level 1. Binding protein with a strong affinity to the bleomycin family of antibiotics. Binds to CL990; an antimitotic-antibiotic compound. From Klebsiella pneumoniae.
   6857..6904    +  polyA_signal   HSV TK poly(A) signal: herpes simplex virus thymidine kinase polyadenylation signal (Cole and Stacy, 1985)
