[The description below was written by a language model from this plasmid's Addgene catalogue record and pLannotate feature annotations shown in this document.]
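Description:
mCh-BICD2*-strep is a mammalian expression plasmid built on the pmCherry-C1 backbone, about 7 kb in total, that drives a three-part fusion protein from the human cytomegalovirus immediate-early enhancer and promoter. The open reading frame begins with the backbone-encoded mCherry red fluorescent protein, continues through a short remnant of the multiple cloning site into a truncated mouse BICD2 (residues 15–595, introduced by Gibson assembly), and ends with a streptavidin segment from Streptomyces avidinii fused at the C terminus. Transcripts are terminated by the SV40 polyadenylation signal downstream of the fusion.

BICD2 is an adaptor that links the dynein–dynactin motor complex to cargo and promotes processive dynein movement along microtubules. In this chimera a truncated form of the adaptor is joined to streptavidin, and mCherry allows expression and localization to be followed by fluorescence. The associated publication describes a streptavidin-based method for reversibly coupling organelles to motor proteins in order to manipulate organelle positioning. The construct presumably supplies the dynein-recruiting component of that system, although the record does not state which binding partner on the organelle it is paired with.

The plasmid is propagated in E. coli at high copy from a ColE1/pUC-type origin and also carries an f1 phage origin. A single NeoR/KanR (Tn5 aminoglycoside phosphotransferase) gene, preceded by tandem bacterial and SV40 early promoters and followed by the HSV TK polyadenylation signal, provides kanamycin selection in bacteria and G418 selection in mammalian cells. The small bGH poly(A), large T antigen and ble fragments in the automated annotation are partial matches and probably reflect backbone sequence, not functional elements.
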