Addgene plasmid #120168: mCh-BICD2*-strep
Purpose: Expresses a chimera of mCherry (fluorescent tag), a BICD2-based adaptor and streptavidin
Depositing lab: Juan Bonifacino. Depositing organization: National Institute of Child Health and Human Development (NICHD). Publication: Reversible association with motor proteins (RAMP): A streptavidin-based method to manipulate organelle positioning. Guardia CM, De Pace R, Sen A, Saric A, Jarnik M, Kolin DA, Kunwar A, Bonifacino JS. PLoS Biol. 2019 May 17;17(5):e3000279. doi: 10.1371/journal.pbio.3000279. eCollection 2019 May. PubMed 31100061.
Backbone
  Vector backbone: pmCherry-C1
  Backbone manufacturer: Clontech
  Backbone size w/o insert (bp): 4713
  Total vector size (bp): 6951
  Vector type: Mammalian Expression
  Selectable markers: Neomycin (select with G418)
Growth in bacteria
  Bacterial resistance: Kanamycin, 50 μg/mL
  Growth temperature: 37°C
  Growth strain: DH5alpha
  Copy number: High Copy
Gene/Insert
  Gene/Insert name: BICD cargo adaptor 2 (alt name: BICD2)
  Species: M. musculus (mouse)
  Insert size (bp): 2238
  Mutation: Truncated BICD2: 15-595 aa
  Entrez Gene: Bicd2
  Promoter: CMV
  Tag / fusion protein: mCherry (N terminal on backbone); Streptavidin (C terminal on insert)
  Cloning method: Gibson Cloning
  Sequencing primers: 5′ mChC1 fwd; 3′ SV40pA rev
Terms and licenses: Academic/Nonprofit Terms; Industry Terms: Not Available to Industry
How to cite: mCh-BICD2*-strep was a gift from Juan Bonifacino (Addgene plasmid # 120168 ; http://n2t.net/addgene:120168 ; RRID:Addgene_120168)
